>Addgene plasmid #174893 | pAS_4xMmaPylT_EF1_mCherry_TAG_EGFP | addgene full sequence | sequence record 344146 | Addgene NGS Result
CTCATACTCTTCCTTTTTCAATATTATTGAAGCATTTATCAGGGTTATTGTCTCATGAGCGGATACATAT
TTGAATGTATTTAGAAAAATAAACAAATAGGGGTTCCGCGCACATTTCCCCGAAAAGTGCCACCTAAATT
GTAAGCGTTAATATTTTGTTAAAATTCGCGTTAAATTTTTGTTAAATCAGCTCATTTTTTAACCAATAGG
CCGAAATCGGCAAAATCCCTTATAAATCAAAAGAATAGACCGAGATAGGGT
[37 nt withheld, positions 262-298]
AAAGAACGTGGACTCCAACGTCAAAGG
[49 nt withheld, positions 326-374]
T
[91 nt withheld, positions 376-466]
G
[124 nt withheld, positions 468-591]
CCCATTCGCCATTCAGGCTGCGCAACTGTTGGGAAGGGCGATCGGTGCGGGCCTCTTCGCTATTACGCCA
GCTGGCGAAAGGGGGATGTGCTGCAAGGCGATTAAGTTGGGTAACGCCAGGGTTTTCCCAGTCACGACGT
TGTAAAACGACGGCCAGTGAGCGCGCCTCGTTCATTCACGTTTTTGAACCCGTGGAGGACGGGCAGACTC
GCGGTGCAAATGTGTTTTACAGCGTGATGGAGCAGATGAAGATGCTCGACACGCTGCAGAACACGCAGCT
AGATTAACCCTAGAAAGATAATCATATTGTGACGTACGTTAAAGATAATCATGTGTAAAATTGACGCATG
TGTTTTATCGGTCTGTATATCGAGGTTTATTTATTAATTTGAATAGATATTAAGTTTTATTATATTTACA
CTTACATACTAATAATAAATTCAACAAACAATTTATTTATGTTTATTTATTTATTAAAAAAAACAAAAAC
TCAAAATTTCTTCTATAAAGTAACAAAACTTTTATGAGGGACAGCCCCCCCCCAAAGCCCCCAGGGATGT
AATTACGTCCCTCCCCCGCTAGGGGGCAGCAGCGAGCCGCCCGGGGCTCCGCTCCGGTCCGGCGCTCCCC
CCGCATCCCCGAGCCGGCAGCGTGCGGGGACAGCCCGGGCACGGGGAAGGTGGCACGGGATCGCTTTCCT
CTGAACGCTTCTCGCTGCTCTTTGAGCCTGCAGACACCTGGGGGGATACGGGGAAAAGGCCTCCACGGCC
AACTAGTGAAAAACCGCACTTGTCCGGAAACCCCGGGAATCTAACCCGGCTGAACGGATTTAGAGTCCGT
TCGATCTACATGATCAGGTTTCCGAGGTACCCAGGCGGCGCACAAGCTATATAAACCTGAAGGAAATCTC
AACTTTACACTTAGGTCAAGTTACTTATCGTACTAGAGCTTCAGCAGGAAATTTAACTAAAATCTAATTT
AACCAGCATAGCAAATATCATTTATTCCCAAAATGCTAAAGTTTGAGATAAACGGACTTGATTTCCGGCT
GTTTTGACACTATCCAGAATGCCTTGCAGATGGGTGGGGCATGCTAAATACTGCAGGAAAAACCGCACTT
GTCCGGAAACCCCGGGAATCTAACCCGGCTGAACGGATTTAGAGTCCGTTCGATCTACATGATCAGGTTT
CCGAGGTACCCAGGCGGCGCACAAGCTATATAAACCTGAAGGAAATCTCAACTTTACACTTAGGTCAAGT
TACTTATCGTACTAGAGCTTCAGCAGGAAATTTAACTAAAATCTAATTTAACCAGCATAGCAAATATCAT
TTATTCCCAAAATGCTAAAGTTTGAGATAAACGGACTTGATTTCCGGCTGTTTTGACACTATCCAGAATG
CCTTGCAGATGGGTGGGGCATGCTAAATACTGCAGGAAAAACCGCACTTGTCCGGAAACCCCGGGAATCT
AACCCGGCTGAACGGATTTAGAGTCCGTTCGATCTACATGATCAGGTTTCCGAGGTACCCAGGCGGCGCA
CAAGCTATATAAACCTGAAGGAAATCTCAACTTTACACTTAGGTCAAGTTACTTATCGTACTAGAGCTTC
AGCAGGAAATTTAACTAAAATCTAATTTAACCAGCATAGCAAATATCATTTATTCCCAAAATGCTAAAGT
TTGAGATAAACGGACTTGATTTCCGGCTGTTTTGACACTATCCAGAATGCCTTGCAGATGGGTGGGGCAT
GCTAAATACTGCAGGAAAAACCGCACTTGTCCGGAAACCCCGGGAATCTAACCCGGCTGAACGGATTTAG
AGTCCGTTCGATCTACATGATCAGGTTTCCGAGGTACCCAGGCGGCGCACAAGCTATATAAACCTGAAGG
AAATCTCAACTTTACACTTAGGTCAAGTTACTTATCGTACTAGAGCTTCAGCAGGAAATTTAACTAAAAT
CTAATTTAACCAGCATAGCAAATATCATTTATTCCCAAAATGCTAAAGTTTGAGATAAACGGACTTGATT
TCCGGCTGTTTTGACACTATCCAGAATGCCTTGCAGATGGGTGGGGCATGCTAAATACTGCAGAACTAGT
GCTCTAGAAAGGATCTGCGATCGCTCCGGTGCCCGTCAGTGGGCAGAGCGCACATCGCCCACAGTCCCCG
AGAAGTTGGGGGGAGGGGTCGGCAATTGAACGGGTGCCTAGAGAAGGTGGCGCGGGGTAAACTGGGAAAG
TGATGTCGTGTACTGGCTCCGCCTTTTTCCCGAGGGTGGGGGAGAACCGTATATAAGTGCAGTAGTCGCC
GTGAACGTTCTTTTTCGCAACGGGTTTGCCGCCAGAACACAGCTGAAGCTTCGAGGGGCTCGCATCTCTC
CTTCACGCGCCCGCCGCCCTACCTGAGGCCGCCATCCACGCCGGTTGAGTCGCGTTCTGCCGCCTCCCGC
CTGTGGTGCCTCCTGAACTGCGTCCGCCGTCTAGGTAAGTTTAAAGCTCAGGTCGAGACCGGGCCTTTGT
CCGGCGCTCCCTTGGAGCCTACCTAGACTCAGCCGGCTCTCCACGCTTTGCCTGACCCTGCTTGCTCAAC
TCTACGTCTTTGTTTCGTTTTCTGTTCTGCGCCGTTACAGATCCAAGCTGTGACCGGCGCCTACTCTAGA
GCTAGCACCATGGTGAGCAAGGGCGAGGAGGATAACATGGCCATCATCAAGGAGTTCATGCGCTTCAAGG
TGCACATGGAGGGCTCCGTGAACGGCCACGAGTTCGAGATCGAGGGCGAGGGCGAGGGCCGCCCCTACGA
GGGCACCCAGACCGCCAAGCTGAAGGTGACCAAGGGTGGCCCCCTGCCCTTCGCCTGGGACATCCTGTCC
CCTCAGTTCATGTACGGCTCCAAGGCCTACGTGAAGCACCCCGCCGACATCCCCGACTACTTGAAGCTGT
CCTTCCCCGAGGGCTTCAAGTGGGAGCGCGTGATGAACTTCGAGGACGGCGGCGTGGTGACCGTGACCCA
GGACTCCTCCCTGCAGGACGGCGAGTTCATCTACAAGGTGAAGCTGCGCGGCACCAACTTCCCCTCCGAC
GGCCCCGTAATGCAGAAGAAGACCATGGGCTGGGAGGCCTCCTCCGAGCGGATGTACCCCGAGGACGGCG
CCCTGAAGGGCGAGATCAAGCAGAGGCTGAAGCTGAAGGACGGCGGCCACTACGACGCTGAGGTCAAGAC
CACCTACAAGGCCAAGAAGCCCGTGCAGCTGCCCGGCGCCTACAACGTCAACATCAAGTTGGACATCACC
TCCCACAACGAGGACTACACCATCGTGGAACAGTACGAACGCGCCGAGGGCCGCCACTCCACCGGCGGCA
TGGACGAGCTGTACAAGTCCGGACTCAGATCTCGAGCTCAAGCTTCACCATGGCACTAGCAATTAGCCAT
GGTGAGCAAGGGCGAGGAGCTGTTCACCGGGGTGGTGCCCATCCTGGTCGAGCTGGACGGCGACGTAAAC
GGCCACAAGTTCAGCGTGTCCGGCGAGGGCGAGGGCGATGCCACCTACGGCAAGCTGACCCTGAAGTTCA
TCTGCACCACCGGCAAGCTGCCCGTGCCCTGGCCCACCCTCGTGACCACCCTGACCTACGGCGTGCAGTG
CTTCAGCCGCTACCCCGACCACATGAAGCAGCACGACTTCTTCAAGTCCGCCATGCCCGAAGGCTACGTC
CAGGAGCGCACCATCTTCTTCAAGGACGACGGCAACTACAAGACCCGCGCCGAGGTGAAGTTCGAGGGCG
ACACCCTGGTGAACCGCATCGAGCTGAAGGGCATCGACTTCAAGGAGGACGGCAACATCCTGGGGCACAA
GCTGGAGTACAACTACAACAGCCACAACGTCTATATCATGGCCGACAAGCAGAAGAACGGCATCAAGGTG
AACTTCAAGATCCGCCACAACATCGAGGACGGCAGCGTGCAGCTCGCCGACCACTACCAGCAGAACACCC
CCATCGGCGACGGCCCCGTGCTGCTGCCCGACAACCACTACCTGAGCACCCAGTCCGCCCTGAGCAAAGA
CCCCAACGAGAAGCGCGATCACATGGTCCTGCTGGAGTTCGTGACCGCCGCCGGGATCACTCTCGGCATG
GACGAGCTGTACAAGATGTACCCATACGATGTTCCAGATTACGCTTAATGATAAGGATCCGCGGCCGCGC
CCCTCTCCCTCCCCCCCCCCTAACGTTACTGGCCGAAGCCGCTTGGAATAAGGCCGGTGTGCGTTTGTCT
ATATGTTATTTTCCACCATATTGCCGTCTTTTGGCAATGTGAGGGCCCGGAAACCTGGCCCTGTCTTCTT
GACGAGCATTCCTAGGGGTCTTTCCCCTCTCGCCAAAGGAATGCAAGGTCTGTTGAATGTCGTGAAGGAA
GCAGTTCCTCTGGAAGCTTCTTGAAGACAAACAACGTCTGTAGCGACCCTTTGCAGGCAGCGGAACCCCC
CACCTGGCGACAGGTGCCTCTGCGGCCAAAAGCCACGTGTATAAGATACACCTGCAAAGGCGGCACAACC
CCAGTGCCACGTTGTGAGTTGGATAGTTGTGGAAAGAGTCAAATGGCTCTCCTCAAGCGTATTCAACAAG
GGGCTGAAGGATGCCCAGAAGGTACCCCATTGTATGGGATCTGATCTGGGGCCTCGGTGCACATGCTTTA
CATGTGTTTAGTCGAGGTTAAAAAAACGTCTAGGCCCCCCGAACCACGGGGACGTGGTTTTCCTTTGAAA
AACACGATGATAATATGGCCACAACCATGGCGTCCGGAATGGCCAAGCCTTTGTCTCAAGAAGAATCCAC
CCTCATTGAAAGAGCAACGGCTACAATCAACAGCATCCCCATCTCTGAAGACTACAGCGTCGCCAGCGCA
GCTCTCTCTAGCGACGGCCGCATCTTCACTGGTGTCAATGTATATCATTTTACTGGGGGACCTTGTGCAG
AACTCGTGGTGCTGGGCACTGCTGCTGCTGCGGCAGCTGGCAACCTGACTTGTATCGTCGCGATCGGAAA
TGAGAACAGGGGCATCTTGAGCCCCTGCGGACGGTGCCGACAGGTGCTTCTCGATCTGCATCCTGGGATC
AAAGCCATAGTGAAGGACAGTGATGGACAGCCGACGGCAGTTGGGATTCGTGAATTGCTGCCCTCTGGTT
ATGTGTGGGAGGGCTGACCATGGGTCGACAATCAACCTCTGGATTACAAAATTTGTGAAAGATTGACTGG
TATTCTTAACTATGTTGCTCCTTTTACGCTATGTGGATACGCTGCTTTAATGCCTTTGTATCATGCGTTA
ACTAAACTTGTTTATTGCAGCTTATAATGGTTACAAATAAAGCAATAGCATCACAAATTTCACAAATAAA
GCATTTTTTTCACTGCATTCTAGTTGTGGTTTGTCCAAACTCATCAATGTATCTTATCATGTCTGGAATT
GACTCAAATGATGTCAATTAGTCTATCAGAAGCTCATCTGGTCTCCCTTCCGGGGGACAAGACATCCCTG
TTTAATATTTAAACAGCAGTGTTCCCAAACTGGGTTCTTATATCCCTTGCTCTGGTCAACCAGGTTGCAG
GGTTTCCTGTCCTCACAGGAACGAAGTCCCTAAAGAAACAGTGGCAGCCAGGTTTAGCCCCGGAATTGAC
TGGATTCCTTTTTTAGGGCCCATTGGTATGGCTTTTTCCCCGTATCCCCCCAGGTGTCTGCAGGCTCAAA
GAGCAGCGAGAAGCGTTCAGAGGAAAGCGATCCCGTGCCACCTTCCCCGTGCCCGGGCTGTCCCCGCACG
CTGCCGGCTCGGGGATGCGGGGGGAGCGCCGGACCGGAGCGGAGCCCCGGGCGGCTCGCTGCTGCCCCCT
AGCGGGGGAGGGACGTAATTACATCCCTGGGGGCTTTGGGGGGGGGCTGTCCCTGATATCTATAACAAGA
AAATATATATATAATAAGTTATCACGTAAGTAGAACATGAAATAACAATATAATTATCGTATGAGTTAAA
TCTTAAAAGTCACGTAAAAGATAATCATGCGTCATTTTGACTCACGCGGTCGTTATAGTTCAAAATCAGT
GACACTTACCGCATTGACAAGCACGCCTCACGGGAGCTCCAAGCGGCGACTGAGATGTCCTAAATGCACA
GCGACGGATTCGCGCTATTTAGAAAGAGAGAGCAATATTTCAAGAATGCATGCGTCAATTTTACGCAGAC
TATCTTTCTAGGGTTAATCTAGCTGCATCAGGATCATATCGTCGGGTCTTTTTTCCGGCTCAGTCATCGC
CCAAGCTGGCGCTATCTGGGCATCGGGGAGGAAGAAGCCCGTGCCTTTTCCCGCGAGGTTGAAGCGGCAT
GGAAAGAGTTTGCCGAGGATGACTGCTGCTGCATTGACGTTGAGCGAAAACGCACGTTTACCATGATGAT
TCGGGAAGGTGTGGCCATGCACGCCTTTAACGGTGAACTGTTCGTTCAGGCCACCTGGGATACCAGTTCG
TCGCGGCTTTTCCGGACACAGTTCCGGATGGTCAGCCCGAAGCGCATCAGCAACCCGAACAATACCGGCG
ACAGCCGGAACTGCCGTGCCGGTGTGCAGATTAATGACAGCGGTGCGGCGCTGGGATATTACGTCAGCGA
GGACGGGTATCCTGGCTGGATGCCGCAGAAATGGACATGGATACCCCGTGAGTTACCCGGCGGGCGCGCT
TGGCGTAATCATGGTCATAGCTGTTTCCTGTGTGAAATTGTTATCCGCTCACAATTCCACACAACATACG
AGCCGGAAGCATAAAGTGTAAAGCCTGGGGTGCCTAATGAGTGAGCTAACTCACATTAATTGCGTTGCGC
TCACTGCCCGCTTTCCAGTCGGGAAACCTGTCGTGCCAGCTGCATTAATGAATCGGCCAACGCGCGGGGA
GAGGCGGTTTGCGTATTGGGCGCTCTTCCGCTTCCTCGCTCACTGACTCGCTGCGCTCGGTCGTTCGGCT
GCGGCGAGCGGTATCAGCTCACTCAAAGGCGGTAATACGGTTATCCACAGAATCAGGGGATAACGCAGGA
AAGAACATGTGAGCAAAAGGCCAGCAAAAGGCCAGGAACCGTAAAAAGGCCGCGTTGCTGGCGTTTTTCC
ATAGGCTCCGCCCCCCTGACGAGCATCACAAAAATCGACGCTCAAGTCAGAGGTGGCGAAACCCGACAGG
ACTATAAAGATACCAGGCGTTTCCCCCTGGAAGCTCCCTCGTGCGCTCTCCTGTTCCGACCCTGCCGCTT
ACCGGATACCTGTCCGCCTTTCTCCCTTCGGGAAGCGTGGCGCTTTCTCATAGCTCACGCTGTAGGTATC
TCAGTTCGGTGTAGGTCGTTCGCTCCAAGCTGGGCTGTGTGCACGAACCCCCCGTTCAGCCCGACCGCTG
CGCCTTATCCGGTAACTATCGTCTTGAGTCCAACCCGGTAAGACACGACTTATCGCCACTGGCAGCAGCC
ACTGGTAACAGGATTAGCAGAGCGAGGTATGTAGGCGGTGCTACAGAGTTCTTGAAGTGGTGGCCTAACT
ACGGCTACACTAGAAGAACAGTATTTGGTATCTGCGCTCTGCTGAAGCCAGTTACCTTCGGAAAAAGAGT
TGGTAGCTCTTGATCCGGCAAACAAACCACCGCTGGTAGCGGTGGTTTTTTTGTTTGCAAGCAGCAGATT
ACGCGCAGAAAAAAAGGATCTCAAGAAGATCCTTTGATCTTTTCTACGGGGTCTGACGCTCAGTGGAACG
AAAACTCACGTTAAGGGATTTTGGTCATGAGATTATCAAAAAGGATCTTCACCTAGATCCTTTTAAATTA
AAAATGAAGTTTTAAATCAATCTAAAGTATATATGAGTAAACTTGGTCTGACAGTTACCAATGCTTAATC
AGTGAGGCACCTATCTCAGCGATCTGTCTATTTCGTTCATCCATAGTTGCCTGACTCCCCGTCGTGTAGA
TAACTACGATACGGGAGGGCTTACCATCTGGCCCCAGTGCTGCAATGATACCGCGAGACCCACGCTCACC
GGCTCCAGATTTATCAGCAATAAACCAGCCAGCCGGAAGGGCCGAGCGCAGAAGTGGTCCTGCAACTTTA
TCCGCCTCCATCCAGTCTATTAATTGTTGCCGGGAAGCTAGAGTAAGTAGTTCGCCAGTTAATAGTTTGC
GCAACGTTGTTGCCATTGCTACAGGCATCGTGGTGTCACGCTCGTCGTTTGGTATGGCTTCATTCAGCTC
CGGTTCCCAACGATCAAGGCGAGTTACATGATCCCCCATGTTGTGCAAAAAAGCGGTTAGCTCCTTCGGT
CCTCCGATCGTTGTCAGAAGTAAGTTGGCCGCAGTGTTATCACTCATGGTTATGGCAGCACTGCATAATT
CTCTTACTGTCATGCCATCCGTAAGATGCTTTTCTGTGACTGGTGAGTACTCAACCAAGTCATTCTGAGA
ATAGTGTATGCGGCGACCGAGTTGCTCTTGCCCGGCGTCAATACGGGATAATACCGCGCCACATAGCAGA
ACTTTAAAAGTGCTCATCATTGGAAAACGTTCTTCGGGGCGAAAACTCTCAAGGATCTTACCGCTGTTGA
GATCCAGTTCGATGTAACCCACTCGTGCACCCAACTGATCTTCAGCATCTTTTACTTTCACCAGCGTTTC
TGGGTGAGCAAAAACAGGAAGGCAAAATGCCGCAAAAAAGGGAATAAGGGCGACACGGAAATGTTGAATA
Features (pLannotate 1.2.2; 26 found; start..end, strand, type, name):
      6..110     -  promoter       AmpR promoter: bla
    163..591     -  rep_origin     f1 ori (sequence partly withheld): f1 bacteriophage origin of replication; arrow indicates direction of (+) strand synthesis
    596..751     -  CDS            lacZα (fragment): LacZα fragment of β-galactosidase; lacZ fragment
    753..872     +  CDS            B (fragment): PORTL_LAMBD - Experimental evidence at protein level: Swiss-Prot protein existence level 1. Forms the portal vertex of the capsid (PubMed:6228056, PubMed:6232391). This portal plays critical roles in head assembly, genome packaging, neck/tail attachment, and genome ejection (Probable). The portal protein multimerizes as a single ring-shaped homododecamer arranged around a central channel (PubMed:6232391). Binds to the terminase subunits to form the packaging machine (PubMed:7799432). From Escherichia phage lambda (Bacteriophage lambda).
   1385..1453    -  ncRNA          tRNA: Accession: RF00005 - tRNA
   1714..1782    -  ncRNA          tRNA: Accession: RF00005 - tRNA
   2043..2111    -  ncRNA          tRNA: Accession: RF00005 - tRNA
   2372..2440    -  ncRNA          tRNA: Accession: RF00005 - tRNA
   2732..2943    +  promoter       EF-1α core promoter: core promoter for human elongation factor EF-1α
   2956..3224    +  LTR            5' LTR (truncated): truncated 5' long terminal repeat (LTR) from human T-cell leukemia virus (HTLV) type 1
   3261..3968    +  CDS            mCherry: mCherry is a basic (constitutively fluorescent) red fluorescent protein published in 2004, derived from Discosoma sp.. It is reported to be a very rapidly-maturing monomer with low acid sensitivity.
   3969..3997    +  misc_feature   MCS (fragment): multiple cloning site
   4020..4736    +  CDS            EGFP: EGFP is a basic (constitutively fluorescent) green fluorescent protein published in 1996, derived from Aequorea victoria. It is reported to be a rapidly-maturing weak dimer with moderate acid sensitivity.
   4740..4768    +  CDS            3xHA (fragment): three tandem HA epitope tags
   4902..5364    +  misc_feature   IRES: internal ribosome entry site (IRES) of the encephalomyocarditis virus (EMCV)
   5390..5786    +  CDS            BSD (fragment): blasticidin S deaminase; Aspergillus terreus BSD; confers resistance to blasticidin
   5801..5907    +  misc_feature   WPRE (fragment): woodchuck hepatitis virus posttranscriptional regulatory element
   5916..6037    +  polyA_signal   SV40 poly(A) signal: SV40 polyadenylation signal
   6055..6147    +  ncRNA          G-CSF SLDE: Accession: RF00183 - G-CSF factor stem-loop destabilising element (SLDE)
   6844..7311    +  CDS            B (fragment): PORTL_LAMBD - Experimental evidence at protein level: Swiss-Prot protein existence level 1. Forms the portal vertex of the capsid (PubMed:6228056, PubMed:6232391). This portal plays critical roles in head assembly, genome packaging, neck/tail attachment, and genome ejection (Probable). The portal protein multimerizes as a single ring-shaped homododecamer arranged around a central channel (PubMed:6232391). Binds to the terminase subunits to form the packaging machine (PubMed:7799432). From Escherichia phage lambda (Bacteriophage lambda).
   7349..7365    -  protein_bind   lac operator: The lac repressor binds to the lac operator to inhibit transcription in E. coli. This inhibition can be relieved by adding lactose or isopropyl-β-D-thiogalactopyranoside (IPTG). lac repressor encoded by lacI
   7373..7403    -  promoter       lac promoter: promoter for the E. coli lac operon
   7418..7439    -  protein_bind   CAP binding site: CAP binding activates transcription in the presence of cAMP. E. coli catabolite activator protein
   7452..7544    -  CDS            lacI (fragment): lac repressor; lacI; The lac repressor binds to the lac operator to inhibit transcription in E. coli. This inhibition can be relieved by adding lactose or isopropyl-β-D-thiogalactopyranoside (IPTG).
   7727..8315    -  rep_origin     ori: high-copy-number ColE1/pMB1/pBR322/pUC origin of replication
   8486..5       -  CDS            AmpR (across the origin): β-lactamase; bla; confers resistance to ampicillin, carbenicillin, and related antibiotics
