[The description below was written by a language model from this plasmid's Addgene catalogue record and pLannotate feature annotations shown in this document.]
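Description:
pAS_4xMmaPylT_EF1_mCherry_TAG_EGFP is a 9.3 kb mammalian expression plasmid built on the pAS backbone, which the record says derives from the PB510B-1 vector. It is propagated in E. coli through a high-copy ColE1/pUC-type origin with ampicillin resistance (AmpR). It also carries an f1 origin and remnants of the lac region (lacZα fragment, lac promoter and operator). The short "B" fragments matched to the lambda phage portal protein are automated annotation hits flanking the mammalian cassette. The table does not annotate any transposon repeats, so that aspect of the parental design cannot be confirmed from the record.

The payload is a dual-colour reporter for amber stop codon suppression. An EF-1α core promoter joined to the HTLV-1 5' LTR fragment, a common hybrid promoter arrangement, drives mCherry. This is followed by a short linker (annotated as an MCS fragment), which by the construct's name contains a TAG codon, then EGFP and a partial HA tag match. Red fluorescence therefore reports expression of the transcript, while green fluorescence appears only when the amber codon is read through, so the green-to-red ratio measures suppression efficiency.

Downstream, an EMCV IRES links blasticidin S deaminase to the same transcript, allowing selection of mammalian cells. A WPRE fragment and an SV40 polyadenylation signal follow. Upstream and in the opposite orientation lie four repeated tRNA units, corresponding to the four copies of the MmaPylT pyrrolysyl amber suppressor tRNA; their promoters are not annotated. No pyrrolysyl-tRNA synthetase is recorded on the plasmid, so it would presumably be supplied separately. Note that the catalogue lists only Aequorea victoria as the species, although mCherry derives from Discosoma.
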