Addgene plasmid #174893: pAS_4xMmaPylT_EF1_mCherry_TAG_EGFP
Purpose: amber suppression reporter mCherry-TAG-EGFP expression, with MmaPylT amber suppressor tRNA cassette
Depositing lab: Simon Elsaesser. Depositing organization: Karolinska Institutet.
Backbone
  Vector backbone: pAS
  Backbone manufacturer: Addgene #140008 based on PB510B-1 (System Bioscience)
  Vector type: Mammalian Expression
  Selectable markers: Blasticidin
Growth in bacteria
  Bacterial resistance: Ampicillin, 100 μg/mL
  Growth temperature: 37°C
  Growth strain: NEB Stable
  Copy number: High Copy
Gene/Insert
  Gene/Insert name: mCherry and EGFP
  Species: Aequorea victoria
  Insert size (bp): 1488
  Promoter: EF1
  Cloning method: Restriction Enzyme; 5′ cloning site unknown (unknown if destroyed)
Terms and licenses: Academic/Nonprofit Terms; Industry Terms: Not Available to Industry
How to cite: pAS_4xMmaPylT_EF1_mCherry_TAG_EGFP was a gift from Simon Elsaesser (Addgene plasmid # 174893 ; http://n2t.net/addgene:174893 ; RRID:Addgene_174893)
